>Addgene plasmid #206821 | pJethlpAmScarletSpc | addgene full sequence | sequence record 415308 | Addgene NGS Result
GCCCCTGCAGCCGAATTATATTATTTTTGCCAAATAATTTTTAACAAAAGCTCTGAAGTCTTCTTCATTT
AAATTCTTAGATGATACTTCATCTGGAAAATTGTCCCAATTAGTAGCATCACGCTGTGAGTAAGTTCTAA
ACCATTTTTTTATTGTTGTATTATCTCTAATCTTACTACTCGATGAGTTTTCGGTATTATCTCTATTTTT
AACTTGGAGCAGGTTCCATTCATTGTTTTTTTCATCATAGTGAATAAAATCAACTGCTTTAACACTTGTG
CCTGAACACCATATCCATCCGGCGTAATACGACTCACTATAGGGAGAGCGGCCGCCAGATCTTCCGGATG
GCTCGAGTTTTTCAGCAAGATCATGGCAAACAAACAAGATTTGATCGCTAAAGTAGCAGAAGCTACAGAA
TTGACTAAGAAAGACTCAGCAGCAGCAGTTGAAGCTGTATTTGCAGCAGTAGCTGACTATCTTGCAGCTG
GTGAAAAAGTTCAATTGATCGGTTTTGGTAACTTTGAAGTTCGTGAGCGTGCAGAACGTAAAGGTCGCAA
CCCACAAACTGGTAAAGAAATGACAATTGCAGCTTCTAAAGTACCAGCATTCAAAGCTGGTAAAGCTCTT
AAAGACGCTGTTAAAGGATCCGGATCTGGTGGAGAAGCTGCAGCTAAAGGATCAGTGAGTAAAGGCGAAG
CTGTAATAAAGGAGTTCATGAGATTTAAAGTACACATGGAGGGGTCAATGAACGGTCATGAATTTGAAAT
TGAGGGAGAGGGAGAGGGAAGACCGTATGAGGGTACGCAAACCGCCAAATTGAAGGTAACGAAGGGGGGA
CCTCTTCCTTTTTCATGGGACATTCTTAGCCCGCAGTTCATGTATGGGAGCCGAGCATTTATTAAGCACC
CAGCGGACATACCAGATTATTACAAACAATCTTTCCCTGAAGGTTTCAAGTGGGAGAGAGTTATGAACTT
TGAGGACGGAGGAGCTGTAACAGTGACCCAAGATACTTCACTAGAGGACGGGACTCTTATTTACAAAGTC
AAACTACGAGGAACGAACTTTCCGCCTGACGGCCCTGTTATGCAGAAAAAGACTATGGGCTGGGAAGCCT
CTACGGAGCGCCTATACCCAGAGGATGGTGTTTTGAAAGGTGACATTAAAATGGCACTTCGCCTAAAGGA
CGGAGGCCGATACCTAGCAGATTTTAAAACAACGTATAAAGCTAAGAAACCTGTACAAATGCCAGGAGCA
TATAATGTTGATCGAAAATTAGATATTACTTCTCATAACGAGGACTACACAGTGGTTGAACAATATGAAC
GTAGCGAAGGTCGTCATTCAACTGGGGGCATGGACGAACTATATAAATAATAAGAATTCCGAAGTTATCG
TAACGTGACTGGCAAGAGATATTTTTAAAACAATGAATAGGTTTACACTTACTTTAGTTTTATGGAAATG
AAAGATCATATCATATATAATCTAGAATAAAATTAACTAAAATAATTATTATCTAGATAAAAAATTTAGA
AGCCAATGAAATCTATAAATAAACTAAATTAAGTTTATTTAATTAACAACTATGGATATAAAATAGGTAC
TAATCAAAATAGTGAGGAGGATATATTTGAATACATACGAACAAATTAATAAAGTGAAAAAAATACTTCG
GAAACATTTAAAAAATAACCTTATTGGTACTTACATGTTTGGATCAGGAGTTGAGAGTGGACTAAAACCA
AATAGTGATCTTGACTTTTTAGTCGTCGTATCTGAACCATTGACAGATCAAAGTAAAGAAATACTTATAC
AAAAAATTAGACCTATTTCAAAAAAAATAGGAGATAAAAGCAACTTACGATATATTGAATTAACAATTAT
TATTCAGCAAGAAATGGTACCGTGGAATCATCCTCCCAAACAAGAATTTATTTATGGAGAATGGTTACAA
GAGCTTTATGAACAAGGATACATTCCTCAGAAGGAATTAAATTCAGATTTAACCATAATGCTTTACCAAG
CAAAACGAAAAAATAAAAGAATATACGGAAATTATGACTTAGAGGAATTACTACCTGATATTCCATTTTC
TGATGTGAGAAGAGCCATTATGGATTCGTCAGAGGAATTAATAGATAATTATCAGGATGATGAAACCAAC
TCTATATTAACTTTATGCCGTATGATTTTAACTATGGACACGGGTAAAATCATACCAAAAGATATTGCGG
GAAATGCAGTGGCTGAATCTTCTCCATTAGAACATAGGGAGAGAATTTTGTTAGCAGTTCGTAGTTATCT
TGGAGAGAATATTGAATGGACTAATGAAAATGTAAATTTAACTATAAACTATTTAAATAACAGATTAAAA
AAATTATAAAAAAATTGAAAAAATGGTGGAAACACTTTTTTAATTTTTTTGTTTTATTATTTAATATTTG
GGAAATATTCATTCTAATTGGAAGCTTCAGGAAACTGAGACAGGAATTTTATTAAAAATTTAAATTTTGA
AGAAAGTTCAGGGTTAATAGCATCCATTTTTTGCTTTGCAAGTTCCTCAGCATTCTTAACAAAAGACGTC
TCTTTTGACATGTTTAAAGTTTAAACCTCCTGTGTGAAATTATTATCCGCTCATAATTCCACACATTATA
CGAGCCGGAAGCATAAAGTGTAAAGCCTGGGGTGCCTAATGAGTGAGCTAACTCACATTAATTGCGTTGC
GCTCACTGCCAATTGCTTTCCAGTCGGGAAACCTGTCGTGCCAGCTGCATTAATGAATCGGCCAACGCGC
GGGGAGAGGCGGTTTGCGTATTGGGCGCTCTTCCGCTTCCTCGCTCACTGACTCGCTGCGCTCGGTCGTT
CGGCTGCGGCGAGCGGTATCAGCTCACTCAAAGGCGGTAATACGGTTATCCACAGAATCAGGGGATAACG
CAGGAAAGAACATGTGAGCAAAAGGCCAGCAAAAGGCCAGGAACCGTAAAAAGGCCGCGTTGCTGGCGTT
TTTCCATAGGCTCCGCCCCCCTGACGAGCATCACAAAAATCGACGCTCAAGTCAGAGGTGGCGAAACCCG
ACAGGACTATAAAGATACCAGGCGTTTCCCCCTGGAAGCTCCCTCGTGCGCTCTCCTGTTCCGACCCTGC
CGCTTACCGGATACCTGTCCGCCTTTCTCCCTTCGGGAAGCGTGGCGCTTTCTCATAGCTCACGCTGTAG
GTATCTCAGTTCGGTGTAGGTCGTTCGCTCCAAGCTGGGCTGTGTGCACGAACCCCCCGTTCAGCCCGAC
CGCTGCGCCTTATCCGGTAACTATCGTCTTGAGTCCAACCCGGTAAGACACGACTTATCGCCACTGGCAG
CAGCCACTGGTAACAGGATTAGCAGAGCGAGGTATGTAGGCGGTGCTACAGAGTTCTTGAAGTGGTGGCC
TAACTACGGCTACACTAGAAGAACAGTATTTGGTATCTGCGCTCTGCTGAAGCCAGTTACCTTCGGAAAA
AGAGTTGGTAGCTCTTGATCCGGCAAACAAACCACCGCTGGTAGCGGTGGTTTTTTTGTTTGCAAGCAGC
AGATTACGCGCAGAAAAAAAGGATCTCAAGAAGATCCTTTGATCTTTTCTACGGGGTCTGACGCTCAGTG
GAACGAAAACTCACGTTAAGGGATTTTGGTCATGAGATTATCAAAAAGGATCTTCACCTAGATCCTTTTA
AATTAAAAATGAAGTTTTAAATCAATCTAAAGTATATATGAGTAAACTTGGTCTGACAGTTACCAATGCT
TAATCAGTGAGGCACCTATCTCAGCGATCTGTCTATTTCGTTCATCCATAGTTGCCTGACTCCCCGTCGT
GTAGATAACTACGATACGGGAGGGCTTACCATCTGGCCCCAGTGCTGCAATGATACCGCGAGACCCACGC
TCACCGGCTCCAGATTTATCAGCAATAAACCAGCCAGCCGGAAGGGCCGAGCGCAGAAGTGGTCCTGCAA
CTTTATCCGCCTCCATCCAGTCTATTAATTGTTGCCGGGAAGCTAGAGTAAGTAGTTCGCCAGTTAATAG
TTTGCGCAACGTTGTTGCCATTGCTACAGGCATCGTGGTGTCACGCTCGTCGTTTGGTATGGCTTCATTC
AGCTCCGGTTCCCAACGATCAAGGCGAGTTACATGATCCCCCATGTTGTGCAAAAAAGCGGTTAGCTCCT
TCGGTCCTCCGATCGTTGTCAGAAGTAAGTTGGCCGCAGTGTTATCACTCATGGTTATGGCAGCACTGCA
TAATTCTCTTACTGTCATGCCATCCGTAAGATGCTTTTCTGTGACTGGTGAGTACTCAACCAAGTCATTC
TGAGAATAGTGTATGCGGCGACCGAGTTGCTCTTGCCCGGCGTCAATACGGGATAATACCGCGCCACATA
GCAGAACTTTAAAAGTGCTCATCATTGGAAAACGTTCTTCGGGGCGAAAACTCTCAAGGATCTTACCGCT
GTTGAGATCCAGTTCGATGTAACCCACTCGTGCACCCAACTGATCTTCAGCATCTTTTACTTTCACCAGC
GTTTCTGGGTGAGCAAAAACAGGAAGGCAAAATGCCGCAAAAAAGGGAATAAGGGCGACACGGAAATGTT
GAATACTCATACTCTTCCTTTTTCAATATTATTGAAGCATTTATCAGGGTTATTGTCTCATGAGCGGATA
CATATTTGAATGTATTTAGAAAAATAAACAAATAGGGGTTCCGCGCACATTTCCCCGAAAAGTGCCACCT
GACGTCTAAGAAACCATTATTATCATGACATTAACCTATAAAAATAGGCGTATCACGAGGCC
Features (pLannotate 1.2.2; 11 found; start..end, strand, type, name):
    305..323     +  promoter       T7 promoter: promoter for bacteriophage T7 RNA polymerase
    373..645     +  CDS            hup: DBH_STRMU - Also known as hlpA. Experimental evidence at protein level: Swiss-Prot protein existence level 1. Histone-like DNA-binding protein which is capable of wrapping DNA to stabilize it, and thus to prevent its denaturation under extreme environmental conditions. Seems also to act as a fortuitous virulence factor in delayed sequelae by binding to heparan sulfate-proteoglycans in the extracellular matrix of target organs and acting as a nidus for in situ immune complex formation. From Streptococcus mutans serotype c (strain ATCC 700610 / UA159).
    703..1377    +  CDS            mScarlet-I: mScarlet-I is a basic (constitutively fluorescent) red fluorescent protein published in 2016, derived from synthetic construct. It is reported to be a rapidly-maturing monomer with moderate acid sensitivity.
   1625..2386    +  CDS            spc: S9AD_ENTFL - Also known as aad9 From Enterococcus faecalis (Streptococcus faecalis).
   2473..2601    -  CDS            eco47IR (fragment): T2E7_ECOLX - Protein predicted: Swiss-Prot protein existence level 4. Recognizes the double-stranded sequence GGWCC and cleaves after G-1. From Escherichia coli.
   2654..2684    -  promoter       lac UV5 promoter: E. coli lac promoter with an "up" mutation
   2699..2720    -  protein_bind   CAP binding site: CAP binding activates transcription in the presence of cAMP. E. coli catabolite activator protein
   2745..2828    -  CDS            lacI (fragment): lac repressor; lacI; The lac repressor binds to the lac operator to inhibit transcription in E. coli. This inhibition can be relieved by adding lactose or isopropyl-β-D-thiogalactopyranoside (IPTG).
   3011..3599    -  rep_origin     ori: high-copy-number ColE1/pMB1/pBR322/pUC origin of replication
   3770..4630    -  CDS            AmpR: β-lactamase; bla; confers resistance to ampicillin, carbenicillin, and related antibiotics
   4631..4735    -  promoter       AmpR promoter: bla
