[The description below was written by a language model from this plasmid's Addgene catalogue record and pLannotate feature annotations shown in this document.]
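Description:
pJethlpAmScarletSpc is a high-copy E. coli cloning plasmid built on the Thermo Scientific CloneJET pJET PCR-cloning backbone. It is intended as a PCR template rather than as an expression or shuttle vector. It replicates from a ColE1/pUC-type origin and is selected in E. coli with ampicillin through the β-lactamase gene and its own promoter. The backbone also retains typical pJET remnants: a T7 promoter upstream of the cloning site and, on the opposite strand, a fragment of the eco47IR lethal gene with its lac UV5 promoter, CAP binding site and a lacI fragment. The eco47IR gene is interrupted by the insert, which is how pJET provides positive selection for recombinant clones. No streptococcal replication origin is annotated.

The roughly 2.1 kb insert carries hlpA, recorded as coming from Streptococcus pneumoniae. The automated annotation matches it to the homologous S. mutans hup protein. hlpA encodes a histone-like DNA-binding protein and is fused at its C terminus to mScarlet-I, a rapidly maturing monomeric red fluorescent protein. A short gap between the two annotated coding regions is consistent with a linker, although the record does not describe one. Downstream lies the spc/aad9 (ANT(9)) spectinomycin adenylyltransferase gene, which the depositor states is driven by its own promoter.

According to the record, the plasmid is used to amplify the hlpA-mScarlet-I cassette together with the linked spectinomycin marker. It belongs to a modular toolbox for gene regulation and multi-colour imaging in streptococci. An HlpA fusion of this kind would be expected to label the nucleoid red, with spectinomycin selecting cells that have acquired the amplified cassette. The record does not specify the promoter driving the fusion or the intended integration site.
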