Addgene plasmid #206821: pJethlpAmScarletSpc
Purpose: Template for hlpA-mScarlet-I amplification associated with spectinomycin resistance gene
Depositing lab: Virginie Libante. Depositing organization: Universite de Lorraine. Publication: A modular genetic toolbox for precise gene regulation and multi-color imaging in streptococci. Mignolet J, Schmid A, Staub J, van der Meer JR, Veening JW, Libante V. Microlife. 2026 Feb 26;7:uqag006. doi: 10.1093/femsml/uqag006. eCollection 2026. PubMed 41834799.
Backbone
  Vector backbone: ClonepJetPCR
  Backbone manufacturer: Thermo Scientific
  Backbone size w/o insert (bp): 2715
  Vector type: Synthetic Biology
  Selectable markers: Spectinomycin
Growth in bacteria
  Bacterial resistance: Ampicillin, 100 μg/mL
  Growth temperature: 37°C
  Growth strain: DH5alpha
  Copy number: High Copy
Gene/Insert
  Gene/Insert name: hlpA
  Species: Streptococcus pneumoniae
  Insert size (bp): 2098
  Tag / fusion protein: mScarlet (C terminal on insert)
  Cloning method: Ligation Independent Cloning
  Sequencing primers: 5′ T7 promoter; 3′ M13-R(-46)
Resource information
  A portion of this plasmid was derived from a plasmid made by: Jan-Willem Veening Département de microbiologie fondamentale (DMF), Université de Lausanne
Terms and licenses: Academic/Nonprofit Terms; Industry Terms: Not Available to Industry
Depositor comments: ANT(9) gene under its own promoter is placed downstream of hlpA-mScarlet-I gene ; Please visit https://doi.org/10.1101/2025.05.10.653270 for bioRxiv preprint.
How to cite: pJethlpAmScarletSpc was a gift from Virginie Libante (Addgene plasmid # 206821 ; http://n2t.net/addgene:206821 ; RRID:Addgene_206821)
